Addgene plasmid #40986: pBABEpuro-ERBB2 C315S
Depositing lab: Matthew Meyerson. Depositing organization: Broad Institute. Publication: Functional analysis of receptor tyrosine kinase mutations in lung cancer identifies oncogenic extracellular domain mutations of ERBB2. Greulich H, Kaplan B, Mertins P, Chen TH, Tanaka KE, Yun CH, Zhang X, Lee SH, Cho J, Ambrogio L, Liao R, Imielinski M, Banerji S, Berger AH, Lawrence MS, Zhang J, Pho NH, Walker SR, Winckler W, Getz G, Frank D, Hahn WC, Eck MJ, Mani DR, Jaffe JD, Carr SA, Wong KK, Meyerson M. Proc Natl Acad Sci U S A. 2012 Sep 4;109(36):14476-81. Epub 2012 Aug 20. 10.1073/pnas.1203201109 PubMed 22908275.
Backbone
  Vector backbone: pBABE-puro
  Backbone size w/o insert (bp): 5200
  Total vector size (bp): 9000
  Vector type: Mammalian Expression, Retroviral
  Selectable markers: Puromycin
Growth in bacteria
  Bacterial resistance: Ampicillin, 100 μg/mL
  Growth temperature: 37°C
  Growth strain: DH5alpha
  Copy number: High Copy
Gene/Insert
  Gene/Insert name: ERBB2 (alt name: HER2)
  Species: H. sapiens (human)
  Insert size (bp): 3768
  Mutation: C315S
  GenBank ID: NM_004448.2
  Entrez Gene: ERBB2 (a.k.a. CD340, HER-2, HER-2/neu, HER2, MLN 19, MLN-19, NEU, NGL, TKR1, VSCN2, c-ERB-2, c-ERB2, p185(erbB2))
  Cloning method: Gateway Cloning
  Sequencing primers: 5′ TTTGTACACCCTAAGCCTC; 3′ GCATACTTCTGCCTGCTG
Terms and licenses: Academic/Nonprofit Terms; Industry Terms: Not Available to Industry
How to cite: pBABEpuro-ERBB2 C315S was a gift from Matthew Meyerson (Addgene plasmid # 40986 ; http://n2t.net/addgene:40986 ; RRID:Addgene_40986)
