[The description below was written by a language model from this plasmid's Addgene catalogue record and the feature table of its GenBank file.]
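Description:
pBABEpuro-ERBB2 C315S is a retroviral mammalian expression plasmid built on the pBABE-puro backbone, carrying the human ERBB2 (HER2) receptor tyrosine kinase coding sequence with a cysteine-to-serine substitution at residue 315. The insert is about 3.8 kb, referenced to the human ERBB2 mRNA, and was introduced by Gateway recombination, giving a total plasmid of roughly 9 kb. In bacteria it is maintained as a high-copy plasmid under ampicillin selection, and transduced or transfected mammalian cells are selected with puromycin.

The record does not list individual regulatory elements. pBABE-type vectors are, in general, Moloney murine leukemia virus-derived: the cDNA lies between the viral long terminal repeats and is transcribed from the 5′ LTR, a packaging signal allows the genomic RNA to be encapsidated when gag, pol and env are supplied in trans by a packaging cell line, and the puromycin resistance gene is driven by a separate internal promoter. This arrangement yields replication-defective virus that integrates stably into dividing target cells. No epitope tag or reporter is recorded.

The associated publication concerns functional analysis of receptor tyrosine kinase mutations found in lung cancer and identifies oncogenic extracellular-domain mutations of ERBB2. This suggests the construct is meant for stable expression of the mutant receptor to study its signalling or transforming behaviour, although the record does not state the specific role of C315S. The GenBank file held for this plasmid covers only a 795 bp partial sequence with no annotated features, so it neither confirms nor adds to the catalogue description.
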