LOCUS       Exported 795 bp ds-DNA linear SYN 01-JUN-2021
DEFINITION  synthetic linear DNA
ACCESSION   .
VERSION     .
KEYWORDS    pBABEpuro-ERBB2 C315S
SOURCE      synthetic DNA construct
  ORGANISM  synthetic DNA construct
REFERENCE   1 (bases 1 to 795)
  AUTHORS   Greulich H, Kaplan B, Mertins P, Chen TH, Tanaka KE, Yun CH, Zhang
            X, Lee SH, Cho J, Ambrogio L, Liao R, Imielinski M, Banerji S,
            Berger AH, Lawrence MS, Zhang J, Pho NH, Walker SR, Winckler W, Getz
            G, Frank D, Hahn WC, Eck MJ, Mani DR, Jaffe JD, Carr SA, Wong KK,
            Meyerson M
  TITLE     Functional analysis of receptor tyrosine kinase mutations in lung
            cancer identifies oncogenic extracellular domain mutations of ERBB2.
  JOURNAL   Proc Natl Acad Sci U S A. 2012 Sep 4;109(36):14476-81. Epub 2012 Aug
            20.
  PUBMED    22908275
REFERENCE   2 (bases 1 to 795)
  AUTHORS   .
  TITLE     Direct Submission
  JOURNAL   Exported Jun 1, 2021 from SnapGene Server 1.1.58
            http://www.snapgene.com
FEATURES             Location/Qualifiers
     source          1..795
                     /organism="synthetic DNA construct"
                     /mol_type="other DNA"
ORIGIN
        1 cagacacgtt tgagtccatg cccaatcccg agggccggta tacattcggc gccagctgtg
       61 tgactgcctg tccctacaac tacctttcta cggacgtggg atcctgcacc ctcgtctccc
      121 ccctgcacaa ccaagaggtg acagcagagg atggaacaca gcggtgtgag aagtgcagca
      181 agccctgtgc ccgagtgtgc tatggtctgg gcatggagca cttgcgagag gtgagggcag
      241 ttaccagtgc caatatccag gagtttgctg gctgcaagaa gatctttggg agcctggcat
      301 ttctgccgga gagctttgat ggggacccag cctccaacac tgccccgctc cagccagagc
      361 agctccaagt gtttgagact ctggaagaga tcacaggtta cctatacatc tcagcatggc
      421 cggacagcct gcctgacctc agcgtcttcc agaacctgca agtaatccgg ggacgaattc
      481 tgcacaatgg cgcctactcg ctgaccctgc aagggctggg catcagctgg ctggggctgc
      541 gctcactgag ggaactgggc agtggactgg ccctcatcca ccataacacc cacctctgct
      601 tcgtgcacac ggtgccctgg gaccagctct ttcggaaccc gcaccaagct ctgctccaca
      661 ctgccaaccg gccagaggac gagtgtgtgg gcgagggcct ggcctgccac cagctgtgcg
      721 cccgagggca ctgctggggt ccagggccca cccagtgtgt caactgcagc cagttccttc
      781 ggggccagga gtgcg
//
