>Addgene plasmid #40986 | pBABEpuro-ERBB2 C315S | addgene partial sequence | sequence record 55268 | pBabe3 5'-ACCCTAACTGACACACATTCC-3'
CACCACTTTGTACAAGAAAGTTGGTCACACTGGCACGTCCAGACCCAGGTACTCTGGGTTCTCTGCCGTA
GGTGTCCCTTTGAAGGTGCTGGGTGGAGCCCCCCGCTCTGGTGGGTCCTGGTCCCAGTAATAGAGGTTGT
CGAAGGCTGGGCTGAAGGCAGGAGGAGGGTGGGGCTGAGGGGCAGCTCCTCCCTGGGGTGTCAAGTACTC
GGGGTTCTCCACGGCACCCCCAAAGGCAAAAACGTCTTTGACGACCCCATTCTTCCCTGGGGAGAGAGTC
TTGGGCCTTTCCAGAGTGGCACCAGCAGGTCGGGCAGCAGGCAGAGGGCCCTCTCGGGGCGAAGGGGGCT
GGGGCCGAACATCTGGCTGGTTCACATATTCAGGCTGGGGGCTGCAGGTCAGGGGGGCAACGTAGCCATC
AGTCTCAGAGGGCAGGGGTACTGTGGGGTCCTCACTGTACCGCTGTAGAGGGCTGGGGTCATGTGTGGGG
AGGCTTTGCAGCCCCTTGGCTGCCCCCATTCCCAGGTCACCATCAAATACATCGGAGCCAGCCCCTTCGG
AGGGTGCCAGTGGAGACCTGGGGGCCTCCTCTTCAGAGGGCTCCAGCCCTAGTGTCAGGTCCCCACCGCC
ACTCCTGGTAGATGAGCTGCGGTGCCTGTGGTGGACCATGCCCCCAGCGCCCGGGGCAGGGTCTGGACAG
AAGAAGCCCTGCTGGGGTACCAGATACTCCTCAGCATCCACCAGGTCCCCCATGTCATCGTCCT
